Addgene plasmid #176947: HSF2BP_pcDNA6.2/EmGFP-Bsd
Purpose: Mammalian expression vector encoding HSF2BP and EmGFP-Bsd
Depositing lab: Roger Reeves. Depositing organization: Johns Hopkins University and School of Medicine. Publication: Overexpression screen of chromosome 21 genes reveals modulators of Sonic hedgehog signaling relevant to Down syndrome. Moyer AJ, Fernandez FX, Li Y, Klinedinst DK, Florea LD, Kazuki Y, Oshimura M, Reeves RH. Dis Model Mech. 2023 Apr 1;16(4):dmm049712. doi: 10.1242/dmm.049712. Epub 2023 Apr 13. PubMed 36995257.
Backbone
  Vector backbone: pcDNA6.2/EmGFP-Bsd/V5-DEST
  Backbone manufacturer: Invitrogen (V36620)
  Backbone size w/o insert (bp): 5983
  Vector type: Mammalian Expression
  Selectable markers: EmGFP fused to Blasticidin (bsd)-resistance marker
Growth in bacteria
  Bacterial resistance: Ampicillin, 100 μg/mL
  Growth temperature: 37°C
  Growth strain: DH5alpha
  Copy number: High Copy
Gene/Insert
  Gene/Insert name: HSF2BP (alt names: POF19; MEILB2)
  Species: H. sapiens (human)
  Insert size (bp): 1005
  Entrez Gene: HSF2BP (a.k.a. MEILB2, POF19)
  Promoter: CMV
  Cloning method: Gateway Cloning
  Sequencing primers: 5′ T7; 3′ V5 reverse
Resource information
  A portion of this plasmid was derived from a plasmid made by: Derived from Addgene #53796
Terms and licenses: Academic/Nonprofit Terms; Industry Terms: Not Available to Industry
Depositor comments: HSF2BP (NM_007031) expressed under the control of CMV promoter and EmGFP-Bsd under the control of PGK
How to cite: HSF2BP_pcDNA6.2/EmGFP-Bsd was a gift from Roger Reeves (Addgene plasmid # 176947 ; http://n2t.net/addgene:176947 ; RRID:Addgene_176947)
