[The description below was written by a language model from this plasmid's Addgene catalogue record and pLannotate feature annotations shown in this document.]
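Description:
HSF2BP_pcDNA6.2/EmGFP-Bsd is a mammalian expression plasmid made by Gateway recombination of the human HSF2BP coding sequence (also known as MEILB2 or POF19) into the pcDNA6.2/EmGFP-Bsd/V5-DEST destination backbone. It is propagated in E. coli as a high-copy plasmid using a ColE1/pUC-type origin and ampicillin resistance (β-lactamase), and it also carries an f1 origin for single-stranded DNA production. The sequenced record is about 7 kb, consistent with the stated backbone plus an insert of roughly 1 kb.

The HSF2BP open reading frame sits between attB1 and attB2 sites, the scars left by Gateway cloning, and is driven by the CMV immediate-early enhancer and promoter. A T7 promoter lies just upstream and serves as a sequencing primer site. A V5 epitope tag follows attB2 and is terminated by the HSV TK polyadenylation signal; the record does not state whether the insert retains a stop codon, so it is unclear whether the protein is actually V5-tagged. A second, independent cassette uses the mouse PGK promoter to express Emerald GFP fused to blasticidin S deaminase, ending in an SV40 poly(A) signal. This fusion lets transfected cells be identified by green fluorescence and selected with blasticidin, and the adjacent bacterial EM7 promoter allows the same marker to be expressed in E. coli. Short annotated hits such as the HIV LTR, bleomycin-resistance and lacI fragments appear to be partial matches or backbone remnants rather than functional elements.

According to the associated publication title, the plasmid belongs to an overexpression screen of chromosome 21 genes for modulators of Sonic hedgehog signalling relevant to Down syndrome.
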