Features (pLannotate 1.2.2; 26 found; start..end, strand, type, name):
      1..204     +  promoter       CMV promoter: human cytomegalovirus (CMV) immediate early promoter
    200..233     +  LTR            5' LTR (truncated) (fragment): truncated 5' long terminal repeat (LTR) from HIV-1
    249..267     +  promoter       T7 promoter: promoter for bacteriophage T7 RNA polymerase
    298..318     +  protein_bind   attB1: mutant version of attB; core recombination site for the Gateway® BP reaction BP Clonase™
    324..1325    +  CDS            HSF2BP: HSF2B_HUMAN - Also known as MEILB2 From Homo sapiens (Human).
   1330..1354    -  protein_bind   attB2: mutant version of attB; recombination site for the Gateway® BP reaction BP Clonase™
   1380..1421    +  CDS            V5 tag: epitope tag from simian virus 5
   1505..1553    +  polyA_signal   HSV TK poly(A) signal: herpes simplex virus thymidine kinase polyadenylation signal (Cole and Stacy, 1985)
   1644..1660    -  polyA_signal   bGH poly(A) signal (fragment): bovine growth hormone polyadenylation signal
   1755..2183    +  rep_origin     f1 ori (sequence partly withheld): f1 bacteriophage origin of replication; arrow indicates direction of (+) strand synthesis
   2198..2697    +  promoter       PGK promoter: mouse phosphoglycerate kinase 1 promoter
   2711..2758    +  promoter       EM7 promoter: synthetic bacterial promoter&nbsp
   2777..3493    +  CDS            Emerald: Emerald is a basic (constitutively fluorescent) green fluorescent protein published in 1998, derived from Aequorea victoria. It is reported to be a very rapidly-maturing weak dimer.
   3493..3889    +  CDS            BSD (fragment): blasticidin S deaminase; Aspergillus terreus BSD; confers resistance to blasticidin
   3890..3917    +  CDS            BleoR (fragment): antibiotic-binding protein; Sh ble from Streptoalloteichus hindustanus; confers resistance to bleomycin, phleomycin, and Zeocin™
   3927..4052    +  CDS            ble (fragment): BLE_KLEPN - Experimental evidence at protein level: Swiss-Prot protein existence level 1. Binding protein with a strong affinity to the bleomycin family of antibiotics. Binds to CL990; an antimitotic-antibiotic compound. From Klebsiella pneumoniae.
   4047..4168    +  polyA_signal   SV40 poly(A) signal: SV40 polyadenylation signal
   4241..4257    -  protein_bind   lac operator: The lac repressor binds to the lac operator to inhibit transcription in E. coli. This inhibition can be relieved by adding lactose or isopropyl-β-D-thiogalactopyranoside (IPTG). lac repressor encoded by lacI
   4265..4295    -  promoter       lac promoter: promoter for the E. coli lac operon
   4310..4331    -  protein_bind   CAP binding site: CAP binding activates transcription in the presence of cAMP. E. coli catabolite activator protein
   4344..4436    -  CDS            lacI (fragment): lac repressor; lacI; The lac repressor binds to the lac operator to inhibit transcription in E. coli. This inhibition can be relieved by adding lactose or isopropyl-β-D-thiogalactopyranoside (IPTG).
   4619..5207    -  rep_origin     ori: high-copy-number ColE1/pMB1/pBR322/pUC origin of replication
   5378..6238    -  CDS            AmpR: β-lactamase; bla; confers resistance to ampicillin, carbenicillin, and related antibiotics
   6239..6343    -  promoter       AmpR promoter: bla
   6402..6454    -  misc_feature   bom (fragment): basis of mobility region from pBR322
   6609..6988    +  enhancer       CMV enhancer: human cytomegalovirus immediate early enhancer
>Addgene plasmid #176947 | HSF2BP_pcDNA6.2/EmGFP-Bsd | addgene full sequence | sequence record 349410 | Addgene NGS Result
GTGATGCGGTTTTGGCAGTACATCAATGGGCGTGGATAGCGGTTTGACTCACGGGGATTTCCAAGTCTCC
ACCCCATTGACGTCAATGGGAGTTTGTTTTGGCACCAAAATCAACGGGACTTTCCAAAATGTCGTAACAA
CTCCGCCCCATTGACGCAAATGGGCGGTAGGCGTGTACGGTGGGAGGTCTATATAAGCAGAGCTCTCTGG
CTAACTAGAGAACCCACTGCTTACTGGCTTATCGAAATTAATACGACTCACTATAGGGAGACCCAAGCTG
GCTAGTTAAGCTATCAACAAGTTTGTACAAAAAAGCAGGCACCATGGGCGAAGCGGGCGCCGCTGAGGAG
GCCTGCCGGCACATGGGAACTAAAGAGGAATTTGTTAAAGTCAGAAAGAAGGATCTGGAACGGCTGACAA
CTGAAGTGATGCAAATACGGGACTTCTTACCCAGAATACTAAATGGGGAGGTGCTGGAGAGCTTCCAGAA
ATTAAAGATTGTAGAAAAAAACCTGGAAAGGAAAGAGCAAGAATTAGAGCAGCTGAAAATGGATTGTGAG
CACTTTAAAGCCCGCCTGGAAACCGTGCAGGCCGACAACATAAGAGAGAAGAAGGAGAAACTGGCTCTTC
GACAGCAGTTGAATGAAGCGAAGCAGCAACTCCTGCAGCAGGCAGAGTATTGTACAGAAATGGGAGCAGC
AGCGTGTACCCTCTTGTGGGGTGTCTCCAGCAGTGAGGAAGTCGTCAAGGCCATTTTGGGAGGAGATAAA
GCTTTGAAGTTTTTCAGCATCACTGGTCAAACAATGGAGAGTTTTGTGAAGTCGTTAGACGGTGATGTCC
AGGAGCTGGATTCGGATGAAAGTCAGTTTGTTTTCGCTCTGGCTGGAATTGTCACGAATGTTGCTGCTAT
AGCATGTGGTCGTGAATTCTTGGTTAATTCAAGCCGGGTGCTCTTGGACACCATATTGCAGCTTCTGGGA
GACTTGAAGCCAGGACAGTGTACCAAACTCAAAGTGCTAATGCTGATGTCCCTATACAATGTAAGCATCA
ATTTGAAAGGCTTGAAATACATCAGCGAGAGTCCAGGATTCATCCCTTTGCTGTGGTGGCTTTTGAGTGA
TCCAGATGCAGAGGTGTGCCTTCATGTACTGAGGCTTGTCCAGTCTGTGGTTCTGGAACCTGAAGTCTTC
TCCAAGTCGGCCTCTGAGTTCCGGAGCTCCCTGCCCCTGCAACGCATCCTGGCAATGTCCAAGAGCCGCA
ACCCCCGCCTGCAAACCGCAGCCCAGGAGCTCCTGGAAGATCTCCGCACTCTGGAGCATAATGTGTAGAA
CCCAGCTTTCTTGTACAAAGTGGTTGATCTAGAGGGCCCGCGGTTCGAAGGTAAGCCTATCCCTAACCCT
CTCCTCGGTCTCGATTCTACGCGTACCGGTTAGTAATGAGTTTAAACGGGGGAGGCTAACTGAAACACGG
AAGGAGACAATACCGGAAGGAACCCGCGCTATGACGGCAATAAAAAGACAGAATAAAACGCACGGGTGTT
GGGTCGTTTGTTCATAAACGCGGGGTTCGGTCCCAGGGCTGGCACTCTGTCGATACCCCACCGAGACCCC
ATTGGGGCCAATACGCCCGCGTTTCTTCCTTTTCCCCACCCCACCCCCCAAGTTCGGGTGAAGGCCCAGG
GCTCGCAGCCAACGTCGGGGCGGCAGGCCCTGCCATAGCAGATCTGCGCAGCTGGGGCTCTAGGGGGTAT
CCCC
[124 nt withheld, positions 1755-1878]
C
[91 nt withheld, positions 1880-1970]
A
[49 nt withheld, positions 1972-2020]
CCTTTGACGTTGGAGTCCACGTTCTTT
[37 nt withheld, positions 2048-2084]
ACCCTATCTCGGTCTATTCTTTTGATTTATAAGGGATTTTGCCGATTTCGGCCTATTGGTTAAAAAATGA
GCTGATTTAACAAAAATTTAACGCGAATTATCCTCGAGCTACCGGGTAGGGGAGGCGCTTTTCCCAAGGC
AGTCTGGAGCATGCGCTTTAGCAGCCCCGCTGGGCACTTGGCGCTACACAAGTGGCCTCTGGCCTCGCAC
ACATTCCACATCCACCGGTAGGCGCCAACCGGCTCCGTTCTTTGGTGGCCCCTTCGCGCCACCTTCTACT
CCTCCCCTAGTCAGGAAGTTCCCCCCCGCCCCGCAGCTCGCGTCGTGCAGGACGTGACAAATGGAAGTAG
CACGTCTCACTAGTCTCGTGCAGATGGACAGCACCGCTGAGCAATGGAAGCGGGTAGGCCTTTGGGGCAG
CGGCCAATAGCAGCTTTGCTCCTTCGCTTTCTGGGCTCAGAGGCTGGGAAGGGGTGGGTCCGGGGGCGGG
CTCAGGGGCGGGCTCAGGGGCGGGGCGGGCGCCCGAAGGTCCTCCGGAGGCCCGGCATTCTGCACGCTTC
AAAAGCGCACGTCTGCCGCGCTGTTCTCCTCTTCCTCATCTCCGGGCCTTTCGACTCTAGACACGTGTTG
ACAATTAATCATCGGCATAGTATATCGGCATAGTATAATACGACAAGGTGAGGAACTAAACCATGGTGAG
CAAGGGCGAGGAGCTGTTCACCGGGGTGGTGCCCATCCTGGTCGAGCTGGACGGCGACGTAAACGGCCAC
AAGTTCAGCGTGTCCGGCGAGGGCGAGGGCGATGCCACCTACGGCAAGCTGACCCTGAAGTTCATCTGCA
CCACCGGCAAGCTGCCCGTGCCCTGGCCCACCCTCGTGACCACCTTCACCTACGGCGTGCAGTGCTTCGC
CCGCTACCCCGACCACATGAAGCAGCACGACTTCTTCAAGTCCGCCATGCCCGAAGGCTACGTCCAGGAG
CGCACCATCTTCTTCAAGGACGACGGCAACTACAAGACCCGCGCCGAGGTGAAGTTCGAGGGCGACACCC
TGGTGAACCGCATCGAGCTGAAGGGCATCGACTTCAAGGAGGACGGCAACATCCTGGGGCACAAGCTGGA
GTACAACTACAACAGCCACAAGGTCTATATCACCGCCGACAAGCAGAAGAACGGCATCAAGGTGAACTTC
AAGACCCGCCACAACATCGAGGACGGCAGCGTGCAGCTCGCCGACCACTACCAGCAGAACACCCCCATCG
GCGACGGCCCCGTGCTGCTGCCCGACAACCACTACCTGAGCACCCAGTCCGCCCTGAGCAAAGACCCCAA
CGAGAAGCGCGATCACATGGTCCTGCTGGAGTTCGTGACCGCCGCCGGGATCACTCTCGGCATGGACGAG
CTGTACAAGGCCAAGCCTTTGTCTCAAGAAGAATCCACCCTCATTGAAAGAGCAACGGCTACAATCAACA
GCATCCCCATCTCTGAAGACTACAGCGTCGCCAGCGCAGCTCTCTCTAGCGACGGCCGCATCTTCACTGG
TGTCAATGTATATCATTTTACTGGGGGACCTTGTGCAGAACTCGTGGTGCTGGGCACTGCTGCTGCTGCG
GCAGCTGGCAACCTGACTTGTATCGTCGCGATCGGAAATGAGAACAGGGGCATCTTGAGCCCCTGCGGAC
GGTGCCGACAGGTGCTTCTCGATCTGCATCCTGGGATCAAAGCCATAGTGAAGGACAGTGATGGACAGCC
GACGGCAGTTGGGATTCGTGAATTGCTGCCCTCTGGTTATGTGTGGGAGGGCTAAGCACTTCGTGGCCGA
GGAGCAGGACTGACACGTGCTACGAGATTTCGATTCCACCGCCGCCTTCTATGAAAGGTTGGGCTTCGGA
ATCGTTTTCCGGGACGCCGGCTGGATGATCCTCCAGCGCGGGGATCTCATGCTGGAGTTCTTCGCCCACC
CCAACTTGTTTATTGCAGCTTATAATGGTTACAAATAAAGCAATAGCATCACAAATTTCACAAATAAAGC
ATTTTTTTCACTGCATTCTAGTTGTGGTTTGTCCAAACTCATCAATGTATCTTATCATGTCTGTATACCG
TCGACCTCTAGCTAGAGCTTGGCGTAATCATGGTCATAGCTGTTTCCTGTGTGAAATTGTTATCCGCTCA
CAATTCCACACAACATACGAGCCGGAAGCATAAAGTGTAAAGCCTGGGGTGCCTAATGAGTGAGCTAACT
CACATTAATTGCGTTGCGCTCACTGCCCGCTTTCCAGTCGGGAAACCTGTCGTGCCAGCTGCATTAATGA
ATCGGCCAACGCGCGGGGAGAGGCGGTTTGCGTATTGGGCGCTCTTCCGCTTCCTCGCTCACTGACTCGC
TGCGCTCGGTCGTTCGGCTGCGGCGAGCGGTATCAGCTCACTCAAAGGCGGTAATACGGTTATCCACAGA
ATCAGGGGATAACGCAGGAAAGAACATGTGAGCAAAAGGCCAGCAAAAGGCCAGGAACCGTAAAAAGGCC
GCGTTGCTGGCGTTTTTCCATAGGCTCCGCCCCCCTGACGAGCATCACAAAAATCGACGCTCAAGTCAGA
GGTGGCGAAACCCGACAGGACTATAAAGATACCAGGCGTTTCCCCCTGGAAGCTCCCTCGTGCGCTCTCC
TGTTCCGACCCTGCCGCTTACCGGATACCTGTCCGCCTTTCTCCCTTCGGGAAGCGTGGCGCTTTCTCAT
AGCTCACGCTGTAGGTATCTCAGTTCGGTGTAGGTCGTTCGCTCCAAGCTGGGCTGTGTGCACGAACCCC
CCGTTCAGCCCGACCGCTGCGCCTTATCCGGTAACTATCGTCTTGAGTCCAACCCGGTAAGACACGACTT
ATCGCCACTGGCAGCAGCCACTGGTAACAGGATTAGCAGAGCGAGGTATGTAGGCGGTGCTACAGAGTTC
TTGAAGTGGTGGCCTAACTACGGCTACACTAGAAGAACAGTATTTGGTATCTGCGCTCTGCTGAAGCCAG
TTACCTTCGGAAAAAGAGTTGGTAGCTCTTGATCCGGCAAACAAACCACCGCTGGTAGCGGTGGTTTTTT
TGTTTGCAAGCAGCAGATTACGCGCAGAAAAAAAGGATCTCAAGAAGATCCTTTGATCTTTTCTACGGGG
TCTGACGCTCAGTGGAACGAAAACTCACGTTAAGGGATTTTGGTCATGAGATTATCAAAAAGGATCTTCA
CCTAGATCCTTTTAAATTAAAAATGAAGTTTTAAATCAATCTAAAGTATATATGAGTAAACTTGGTCTGA
CAGTTACCAATGCTTAATCAGTGAGGCACCTATCTCAGCGATCTGTCTATTTCGTTCATCCATAGTTGCC
TGACTCCCCGTCGTGTAGATAACTACGATACGGGAGGGCTTACCATCTGGCCCCAGTGCTGCAATGATAC
CGCGAGACCCACGCTCACCGGCTCCAGATTTATCAGCAATAAACCAGCCAGCCGGAAGGGCCGAGCGCAG
AAGTGGTCCTGCAACTTTATCCGCCTCCATCCAGTCTATTAATTGTTGCCGGGAAGCTAGAGTAAGTAGT
TCGCCAGTTAATAGTTTGCGCAACGTTGTTGCCATTGCTACAGGCATCGTGGTGTCACGCTCGTCGTTTG
GTATGGCTTCATTCAGCTTCGGTTCCCAACGATCAAGGCGAGTTACATGATCCCCCATGTTGTGCAAAAA
AGCGGTTAGCTCCTTCGGTCCTCCGATCGTTGTCAGAAGTAAGTTGGCCGCAGTGTTATCACTCATGGTT
ATGGCAGCACTGCATAATTCTCTTACTGTCATGCCATCCGTAAGATGCTTTTCTGTGACTGGTGAGTACT
CAACCAAGTCATTCTGAGAATAGTGTATGCGGCGACCGAGTTGCTCTTGCCCGGCGTCAATACGGGATAA
TACCGCGCCACATAGCAGAACTTTAAAAGTGCTCATCATTGGAAAACGTTCTTCGGGGCGAAAACTCTCA
AGGATCTTACCGCTGTTGAGATCCAGTTCGATGTAACCCACTCGTGCACCCAACTGATCTTCAGCATCTT
TTACTTTCACCAGCGTTTCTGGGTGAGCAAAAACAGGAAGGCAAAATGCCGCAAAAAAGGGAATAAGGGC
GACACGGAAATGTTGAATACTCATACTCTTCCTTTTTCAATATTATTGAAGCATTTATCAGGGTTATTGT
CTCATGAGCGGATACATATTTGAATGTATTTAGAAAAATAAACAAATAGGGGTTCCGCGCACATTTCCCC
GAAAAGTGCCACCTGACGTCGACGGATCGGGAGATCTCCCGATCCCCTATGGTGCACTCTCAGTACAATC
TGCTCTGATGCCGCATAGTTAAGCCAGTATCTGCTCCCTGCTTGTGTGTTGGAGGTCGCTGAGTAGTGCG
CGAGCAAAATTTAAGCTACAACAAGGCAAGGCTTGACCGACAATTGCATGAAGAATCTGCTTAGGGTTAG
GCGTTTTGCGCTGCTTCGCGATGTACGGGCCAGATATACGCGTTGACATTGATTATTGACTAGTTATTAA
TAGTAATCAATTACGGGGTCATTAGTTCATAGCCCATATATGGAGTTCCGCGTTACATAACTTACGGTAA
ATGGCCCGCCTGGCTGACCGCCCAACGACCCCCGCCCATTGACGTCAATAATGACGTATGTTCCCATAGT
AACGCCAATAGGGACTTTCCATTGACGTCAATGGGTGGAGTATTTACGGTAAACTGCCCACTTGGCAGTA
CATCAAGTGTATCATATGCCAAGTACGCCCCCTATTGACGTCAATGACGGTAAATGGCCCGCCTGGCATT
ATGCCCAGTACATGACCTTATGGGACTTTCCTACTTGGCAGTACATCTACGTATTAGTCATCGCTATTAC
CATG
